Addgene plasmid #125799: pFH14
Purpose: Level0 SaCas9, Arabidopsis codon optimized
Depositing lab: Vladimir Nekrasov. Depositing organization: Rothamsted Research. Publication: A modular cloning toolkit for genome editing in plants. Hahn F, Korolev A, Sanjurjo Loures L, Nekrasov V. BMC Plant Biol. 2020 Apr 23;20(1):179. doi: 10.1186/s12870-020-02388-2. PubMed 32326901.
Backbone
  Vector backbone: pICH41308
  Vector type: Plant Expression, CRISPR, Synthetic Biology
Growth in bacteria
  Bacterial resistance: Spectinomycin, 50 μg/mL
  Growth temperature: 37°C
  Growth strain: DH5alpha
  Copy number: High Copy
Gene/Insert
  Gene/Insert name: SaCas9, Arabidopsis codon optimized
  Species: Synthetic
Terms and licenses: Academic/Nonprofit Terms; Industry Terms: Not Available to Industry
How to cite: pFH14 was a gift from Vladimir Nekrasov (Addgene plasmid # 125799 ; http://n2t.net/addgene:125799 ; RRID:Addgene_125799)
