[The description below was written by a language model from this plasmid's Addgene catalogue record and pLannotate feature annotations shown in this document.]
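Description:
pFH14 is a Level 0 module from a modular cloning (MoClo/Golden Gate-style) toolkit for plant genome editing, built in the pICH41308 backbone. It is a small (about 5.4 kb) parts-storage plasmid for E. coli rather than a ready-to-use expression vector. It replicates from a high-copy ColE1/pUC-type origin and is selected with spectinomycin through the aadA aminoglycoside adenylyltransferase gene, which lies downstream of an annotated bla (AmpR) promoter. The short integrase, gentamicin acetyltransferase and lacI fragments picked up by the annotation look like non-functional remnants, the first two flanking the resistance cassette and the lacI fragment lying just upstream of the insert.

The payload is a synthetic coding sequence for Staphylococcus aureus Cas9 (SaCas9), codon optimized for Arabidopsis and annotated as a single open reading frame of roughly 3.2 kb. SaCas9 is a type II CRISPR nuclease that is more compact than the commonly used Streptococcus pyogenes enzyme and recognises a different PAM, which widens the range of targetable sites. No plant promoter, terminator, nuclear localisation signal or epitope tag is annotated in the feature table, and the record does not say whether any localisation signals are included in the coding part. This fits a Level 0 coding-sequence module, which is meant to be combined by Type IIS restriction-ligation assembly with separate promoter and terminator modules to form a Level 1 transcription unit. That unit can then be joined with guide RNA and selection cassettes in higher-level binary vectors for plant transformation. The record does not specify the flanking restriction sites or fusion overhangs.
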