Features (pLannotate 1.2.2; 7 found; start..end, strand, type, name):
    110..214     +  promoter       AmpR promoter: bla
    205..285     -  CDS            int (fragment): INT2_ECOLX - Protein inferred from homology: Swiss-Prot protein existence level 3. Putative integrase believed to be involved in the insertion of antibiotic resistance genes into plasmids and transposons. From Escherichia coli.
    373..429     +  CDS            GmR (fragment): gentamycin acetyltransferase; aacC1; confers resistance to gentamycin
    436..1224    +  CDS            aadA: S3AD_ECOLX - Experimental evidence at protein level: Swiss-Prot protein existence level 1. Mediates bacterial resistance to the antibiotics streptomycin and spectinomycin. From Escherichia coli.
   1398..1986    +  rep_origin     ori: high-copy-number ColE1/pMB1/pBR322/pUC origin of replication
   2169..2218    +  CDS            lacI (fragment): lac repressor; lacI; The lac repressor binds to the lac operator to inhibit transcription in E. coli. This inhibition can be relieved by adding lactose or isopropyl-β-D-thiogalactopyranoside (IPTG).
   2235..5393    +  CDS            cas9: CAS9_STAAU - Experimental evidence at protein level: Swiss-Prot protein existence level 1. CRISPR (clustered regularly interspaced short palindromic repeat) is an adaptive immune system that provides protection against mobile genetic elements (viruses, transposable elements and conjugative plasmids). CRISPR clusters contain spacers, sequences complementary to antecedent mobile elements, and target invading nucleic acids. CRISPR clusters are transcribed and processed into CRISPR RNA (crRNA). In type II CRISPR systems correct processing of pre-crRNA requires a trans- encoded small RNA (tracrRNA)
>Addgene plasmid #125799 | pFH14 | addgene full sequence | sequence record 252665 | Addgene NGS Result
GTGGCTCTTCAGTGGACGAAAGGGCCTCGTGATACGCCTATTTTTATAGGTTAATGTCATGATAATAATG
GTTTCTTAGACGTCAGGTGGCACTTTTCGGGGAAATGTGCGCGGAACCCCTATTTGTTTATTTTTCTAAA
TACATTCAAATATGTATCCGCTCATGAGACAATAACCCTGATAAATGCTTCAATAATATTGAAAAAGGAA
GAGTATGCGCTCACGCAACTGGTCCAGAACCTTGACCGAACGCAGCGGTGGTAACGGCGCAGTGGCGGTT
TTCATGGCTTGTTATGACTGTTTTTTTTTGGGGTACAGTCTATGCCTCGGGCATCCAAGCAGCAAGCGCG
TTACGCCGTGGGTCGATGTTTGATGTTATGGAGCAGCAACGATGTTACGCAGCAGGGCAGTCGCCCTAAA
ACAAAGTTAAACATCATGAGGGAAGCGGTGATCGCCGAAGTATCGACTCAACTATCAGAGGTAGTTGGCG
TCATCGAGCGCCATCTCGAACCGACGTTGCTGGCCGTACATTTGTACGGCTCCGCAGTGGATGGCGGCCT
GAAGCCACACAGCGATATTGATTTGCTGGTTACGGTGACCGTAAGGCTTGATGAAACAACGCGGCGAGCT
TTGATCAACGACCTTTTGGAAACTTCGGCTTCCCCTGGAGAGAGCGAGATTCTCCGCGCTGTAGAAGTCA
CCATTGTTGTGCACGACGACATCATTCCGTGGCGTTATCCAGCTAAGCGCGAACTGCAATTTGGAGAATG
GCAGCGCAATGACATTCTTGCAGGTATCTTCGAGCCAGCCACGATCGACATTGATCTGGCTATCTTGCTG
ACAAAAGCAAGAGAACATAGCGTTGCCTTGGTAGGTCCAGCGGCGGAGGAACTCTTTGATCCGGTTCCTG
AACAGGATCTATTTGAGGCGCTAAATGAAACCTTAACGCTATGGAACTCGCCGCCCGACTGGGCTGGCGA
TGAGCGAAATGTAGTGCTTACGTTGTCCCGCATTTGGTACAGCGCAGTAACCGGCAAAATCGCGCCGAAG
GATGTCGCTGCCGACTGGGCAATGGAGCGCCTGCCGGCCCAGTATCAGCCCGTCATACTTGAAGCTAGAC
AGGCTTATCTTGGACAAGAAGAAGATCGCTTGGCCTCGCGCGCAGATCAGTTGGAAGAATTTGTCCATTA
CGTAAAAGGCGAGATCACCAAGGTAGTCGGCAAATAACTGTCAGACCAAGTTTACTCATATATACTTTAG
ATTGATTTAAAACTTCATTTTTAATTTAAAAGGATCTAGGTGAAGATCCTTTTTGATAATCTCATGACCA
AAATCCCTTAACGTGAGTTTTCGTTCCACTGAGCGTCAGACCCCGTAGAAAAGATCAAAGGATCTTCTTG
AGATCCTTTTTTTCTGCGCGTAATCTGCTGCTTGCAAACAAAAAAACCACCGCTACCAGCGGTGGTTTGT
TTGCCGGATCAAGAGCTACCAACTCTTTTTCCGAAGGTAACTGGCTTCAGCAGAGCGCAGATACCAAATA
CTGTTCTTCTAGTGTAGCCGTAGTTAGGCCACCACTTCAAGAACTCTGTAGCACCGCCTACATACCTCGC
TCTGCTAATCCTGTTACCAGTGGCTGCTGCCAGTGGCGATAAGTCGTGTCTTACCGGGTTGGACTCAAGA
CGATAGTTACCGGATAAGGCGCAGCGGTCGGGCTGAACGGGGGGTTCGTGCACACAGCCCAGCTTGGAGC
GAACGACCTACACCGAACTGAGATACCTACAGCGTGAGCTATGAGAAAGCGCCACGCTTCCCGAAGGGAG
AAAGGCGGACAGGTATCCGGTAAGCGGCAGGGTCGGAACAGGAGAGCGCACGAGGGAGCTTCCAGGGGGA
AACGCCTGGTATCTTTATAGTCCTGTCGGGTTTCGCCACCTCTGACTTGAGCGTCGATTTTTGTGATGCT
CGTCAGGGGGGCGGAGCCTATGGAAAAACGCCAGCAACGCGGCCTTTTTACGGTTCCTGGCCTTTTGCTG
GCCTTTTGCTCACATGTTCTTTCCTGCGTTATCCCCTGATTCTGTGGATAACCGTATTACCGCCTTTGAG
TGAGCTGATACCGCTCGCCGCAGCCGAACGACCGAGCGCAGCGAGTCAGTGAGCGAGGAAGCGGAAGAGC
GCCCAATACGCAAACCGCCTCTCCCCGCGCGTTGGCCGATTCATTAATCACTCTGTGGTCTCAAATGAAG
AGGAACTACATCCTCGGACTCGATATCGGAATCACCTCTGTGGGATACGGAATCATCGATTACGAGACTA
GGGATGTGATCGATGCTGGTGTGAGACTCTTCAAAGAGGCTAACGTTGAGAACAACGAGGGAAGAAGGTC
TAAGAGGGGAGCTAGAAGGCTCAAGAGAAGAAGAAGGCACAGAATCCAGAGGGTGAAGAAGCTCCTCTTC
GATTACAACCTCCTCACCGATCACTCTGAGCTTTCTGGAATCAACCCTTACGAGGCAAGAGTGAAGGGAC
TCTCTCAGAAGTTGTCTGAGGAAGAGTTCTCTGCTGCTTTGCTCCACCTTGCTAAGAGAAGGGGTGTGCA
TAACGTGAACGAGGTGGAAGAGGATACCGGAAACGAGCTTTCTACCAAAGAGCAGATCTCTAGGAACTCT
AAGGCTCTCGAAGAGAAGTACGTGGCAGAGCTTCAGCTTGAGAGACTCAAGAAAGATGGTGAGGTGAGGG
GATCTATCAACAGGTTCAAGACCTCTGATTACGTGAAAGAAGCTAAGCAGCTCCTCAAGGTGCAGAAGGC
TTACCATCAGCTCGATCAGTCTTTCATCGATACCTACATCGATCTTCTCGAGACTAGAAGGACCTACTAC
GAGGGACCTGGTGAAGGATCTCCATTCGGATGGAAGGATATCAAAGAATGGTACGAGATGCTCATGGGAC
ACTGCACTTACTTCCCTGAAGAACTCAGATCTGTGAAGTACGCTTACAACGCTGATCTCTACAACGCTCT
TAACGATCTCAACAACCTCGTGATCACCAGGGATGAGAACGAGAAGCTTGAGTACTACGAGAAGTTCCAG
ATCATCGAGAACGTGTTCAAGCAAAAGAAGAAGCCTACCCTCAAGCAGATCGCTAAAGAGATCCTTGTTA
ACGAGGAAGATATCAAGGGATACAGGGTGACCTCTACCGGAAAGCCTGAGTTCACTAACCTCAAGGTTTA
CCACGATATTAAGGATATTACCGCTAGAAAAGAGATTATTGAGAACGCTGAGCTTCTCGATCAAATCGCT
AAGATCCTTACCATCTACCAGTCATCTGAGGATATCCAAGAGGAATTGACCAACCTCAACTCAGAGCTTA
CCCAAGAAGAGATCGAGCAGATCAGTAACTTGAAGGGTTACACCGGAACCCACAACCTCTCACTCAAGGC
TATCAACCTCATCCTCGATGAGCTTTGGCACACCAACGATAACCAGATCGCAATCTTCAACAGACTCAAG
CTCGTGCCTAAGAAAGTGGATCTCTCTCAGCAGAAAGAGATTCCTACCACCCTCGTGGATGATTTCATCC
TCTCACCTGTTGTGAAGAGATCTTTCATCCAGTCTATCAAGGTGATCAACGCTATTATCAAGAAATACGG
ACTCCCTAACGATATCATCATCGAGTTGGCTAGGGAAAAGAACTCAAAGGATGCTCAAAAGATGATCAAC
GAGATGCAGAAGAGAAACAGGCAGACCAACGAGAGGATCGAAGAGATCATCAGGACCACCGGAAAAGAGA
ACGCTAAGTACCTCATTGAGAAGATCAAGCTCCACGATATGCAAGAGGGAAAGTGCCTCTACTCTCTCGA
GGCTATCCCTCTTGAGGATCTCCTTAACAACCCTTTCAACTACGAAGTGGATCACATCATCCCTAGATCT
GTGTCTTTCGATAACTCTTTCAACAACAAGGTGCTCGTGAAGCAAGAGGAAAACTCTAAGAAGGGTAACA
GGACCCCTTTCCAGTACCTCTCTTCATCTGATTCTAAGATCTCATACGAGACTTTCAAGAAGCACATCCT
CAACCTCGCTAAGGGAAAGGGTAGGATCTCTAAGACAAAGAAAGAGTACCTTCTCGAGGAAAGGGATATC
AACAGATTCTCTGTTCAGAAGGATTTCATCAACAGAAACCTTGTGGATACCAGGTACGCTACCAGGGGTC
TTATGAACCTTCTCAGGTCTTACTTCAGGGTGAACAACCTTGATGTGAAGGTGAAGTCAATCAACGGTGG
ATTCACCTCATTCCTTAGAAGAAAATGGAAGTTTAAGAAAGAGAGGAACAAGGGTTATAAGCACCACGCT
GAGGATGCTCTCATTATCGCTAACGCAGATTTCATTTTCAAAGAGTGGAAGAAGTTGGATAAGGCTAAAA
AGGTGATGGAAAACCAGATGTTCGAGGAAAAGCAGGCTGAGTCTATGCCTGAGATCGAGACTGAGCAAGA
GTACAAAGAAATCTTCATCACCCCTCACCAGATCAAGCACATCAAAGATTTCAAGGATTACAAGTACTCT
CACAGAGTGGATAAGAAGCCAAACAGAGAGCTTATCAACGATACCCTCTACTCAACCAGAAAGGATGATA
AGGGAAACACCCTCATCGTGAACAATCTCAACGGACTCTACGATAAGGATAACGATAAGCTCAAGAAGCT
CATTAACAAGTCTCCAGAGAAGTTGCTCATGTACCACCACGATCCTCAGACCTACCAAAAGCTCAAGCTC
ATCATGGAACAGTACGGTGATGAGAAGAACCCTCTCTACAAGTATTACGAGGAAACCGGTAACTACCTCA
CCAAGTACTCAAAAAAGGATAATGGACCTGTGATCAAGAAGATTAAGTACTACGGAAACAAGCTCAACGC
ACACCTCGATATCACCGATGATTACCCTAACAGTAGAAACAAGGTGGTGAAGCTTTCACTCAAGCCTTAC
AGGTTCGATGTGTACCTCGATAACGGTGTGTACAAGTTCGTGACCGTGAAGAACCTCGATGTTATCAAAA
AAGAAAACTACTATGAGGTTAACTCTAAGTGCTACGAGGAAGCTAAGAAGTTGAAGAAGATCTCTAACCA
GGCAGAGTTCATTGCTTCATTCTACAACAACGATCTTATCAAGATTAACGGTGAGCTTTACAGGGTTATC
GGAGTGAACAACGATTTGCTCAACAGGATCGAGGTGAACATGATTGATATCACCTACAGGGAATACCTCG
AGAATATGAACGATAAGAGGCCTCCTAGAATCATCAAGACTATCGCTTCTAAGACCCAGAGTATCAAGAA
GTACTCTACCGATATCCTCGGAAACCTCTACGAGGTTAAGTCAAAGAAGCACCCTCAGATCATTAAGAAG
GGATCAAGGGCTGATCCTAAGAAGAAGAGGAAGGTTTGAGCTTTGAGACCACGAA
